Addgene plasmid #40764: psiCheck2 6xmut UTR
Purpose: Renilla luciferase reporter containing siRNA target sites
Depositing lab: Phillip Zamore. Depositing organization: University of Massachusetts, Worcester. Publication: Argonaute protein identity and pairing geometry determine cooperativity in mammalian RNA silencing. Broderick JA, Salomon WE, Ryder SP, Aronin N, Zamore PD. RNA. 2011 Oct;17(10):1858-69. Epub 2011 Aug 30. 10.1261/rna.2778911 PubMed 21878547.
Backbone
  Vector backbone: psiCheck2
  Backbone manufacturer: Promega
  Backbone size w/o insert (bp): 6273
  Vector type: Luciferase
Growth in bacteria
  Bacterial resistance: Ampicillin, 100 μg/mL
  Growth temperature: 37°C
  Growth strain: Top10
  Copy number: High Copy
Gene/Insert
  Gene/Insert name: 6 copies (3 site expanded) of the CXCR4 small RNA target site
  Promoter: TK/SV40
  Tag / fusion protein: luciferase (N terminal on backbone)
  Cloning method: Restriction Enzyme; 5′ cloning site NheI (not destroyed); 3′ cloning site NotI (not destroyed)
  Sequencing primers: 5′ CCAATGCTATTGTTGAAGGTGCCAAG; 3′ TCAGACAAACCCTAACCACCGC
Terms and licenses: Academic/Nonprofit Terms; Industry Terms: Not Available to Industry
Depositor comments: This plasmid also contains a firefly reporter cassette that has been specifically designed to be an intraplasmid transfection normalization reporter.
How to cite: psiCheck2 6xmut UTR was a gift from Phillip Zamore (Addgene plasmid # 40764 ; http://n2t.net/addgene:40764 ; RRID:Addgene_40764)
