[The description below was written by a language model from this plasmid's Addgene catalogue record.]
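Description:
psiCheck2 6xmut UTR is a dual-luciferase reporter plasmid built on the Promega psiCheck2 backbone (recorded as 6273 bp without insert) and intended for transfection into mammalian cells to measure small-RNA-directed silencing. It is maintained in E. coli as a high-copy plasmid under ampicillin selection; the record gives no feature table, so the specific origin of replication and other backbone elements are not itemised.

The insert consists of six copies of the CXCR4 small RNA target site, described as a "3 site expanded" arrangement, cloned by restriction digestion between NheI and NotI sites that both remain intact. The purpose and construct name indicate that these sites lie in the 3′ UTR of the Renilla luciferase transcript, with the luciferase listed as an upstream, backbone-encoded element, so that binding of a complementary or partially complementary small RNA loaded into Argonaute lowers Renilla output. The "mut" in the name suggests a variant form of the target sites, but the record does not say what the alteration is. The promoter field reads "TK/SV40", reflecting the two expression cassettes on the plasmid, although the record does not state which promoter drives which reporter. According to the depositor comments, a separate firefly luciferase cassette on the same plasmid acts as an intraplasmid transfection normalisation control, so Renilla signal can be expressed relative to firefly signal without co-transfecting a second plasmid.

The construct was made for work on how Argonaute protein identity and the geometry of small RNA–target pairing affect cooperativity between multiple target sites in mammalian RNA silencing. It is suited to comparisons with reporters that carry different numbers or types of sites.
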