>Addgene plasmid #40764 | psiCheck2 6xmut UTR | depositor partial sequence | sequence record 69460 | target site
CTAGAGGCATTTCATTATAGCTATAAACGGGACGGCGCACGCGGGCATTTCATTATAGCTATAAACGGGA
CGGCGCACGCGGGCATTTCATTATAGCTATGGGCC
