>Addgene plasmid #40764 | psiCheck2 6xmut UTR | addgene partial sequence | sequence record 70980 | chim-int-F 5'-TCTTACTGACATCCACTTTGCC-3'
ACAGCTCTTAAGGCTAGAGTACTTAATACGACTCACTATAGGCTAGCCACCATGACTTCGAAAGTTTATG
ATCCAGAACAAAGGAAACGGATGATAACTGGTCCGCAGTGGTGGGCCAGATGTAAACAAATGAATGTTCT
TGATTCATTTATTAATTATTATGATTCAGAAAAACATGCAGAAAATGCTGTTATTTTTTTACATGGTAAC
GCGGCCTCTTCTTATTTATGGCGACATGTTGTGCCACATATTGAGCCAGTAGCGCGGTGTATTATACCAG
ACCTTATTGGTATGGGCAAATCAGGCAAATCTGGTAATGGTTCTTATAGGTTACTTGATCATTACAAATA
TCTTACTGCATGGTTTGAACTTCTTAATTTACCAAAGAAGATCATTTTTGTCGGCCATGATTGGGGTGCT
TGTTTGGCATTTCATTACTCCTATGAGCATCAAGATAAGATCAAAGCAATAGTTCACGCTGAAAGTGTAG
TAGATGTGATTGAATCATGGGATGAATGGCCTGATATTGAAGAAGATATTGCGTTGATCAAATCTGAAGA
AGGAGAAAAAATGGTTTTGGAGAATAACTTCTTCGTGGAAACCATGTTGCCATCAAAAATCATGAGAAAG
TTAGAACCAGAAGAATTTGCAGCATATCTTGAACCATTCAAAGAGAAAGGTGAAGTTCGTCGTCCAACAT
TATCATGGCCTCGTGAAATCCCGTTAGTAAAAGGTGGTAAACCTGACGTTGTACAAATTGTTAGGAATTA
TAATGCTTATCTACGTGCAAGTGATGATTTACCAAAAATGTTTATTGAATCGGACCCAGGATTCTTTTCC
AATGCTATTGTTGAAGGTGCCAAGAAGTTTCCTAATACTGAATTTGTCAAAGTAA
