>Addgene plasmid #40764 | psiCheck2 6xmut UTR | addgene partial sequence | sequence record 71882 | psiCHECK2-R 5'-CGAGGTCCGAAGACTCATTT-3'
GATGTAATGAAAATAAAGATATTTTATTGCGGCCAGCGGCCGCTCTAGGGCCCATAGCTATAATGAAATG
CCCGCGTGCGCCGTCCCGTTTATAGCTATAATGAAATGCCCGCGTGCGCCGTCCCGTTTATAGCTATAAT
GAAATGCCTCTAGAATTATTGTTCATTTTTGAGAACTCGCTCAACGAACGATTTGATATATTTTCCCATT
TCATCAGGTGCATCTTCTTGCGAAAAATGAAGACCTTTTACTTTGACAAATTCAGTATTAGGAAACTTCT
TGGCACCTTCAACAATAGCATTGGAAAAGAATCCTGGGTCCGATTCAATAAACATTTTTGGTAAATCATC
ACTTGCACGTAGATAAGCATTATAATTCCTAACAATTTGTACAACGTCAGGTTTACCACCTTTTACTAAC
GGGATTTCACGAGGCCATGATAATGTTGGACGACGAACTTCACCTTTCTCTTTGAATGGTTCAAGATATG
CTGCAAATTCTTCTGGTTCTAACTTTCTCATGATTTTTGATGGCAACATGGTTTCCACGAAGAAGTTATT
CTCCAAAACCATTTTTTCTCCTTCTTCAGATTTGATCAACGCAATATCTTCTTCAATATCAGGCCATTCA
TCCCATGATTCAATCACATCTACTACACTTTCAGCGTGAACTATTGCTTTGATCTTATCTTGATGCTCAT
AGGAGTAATGAAATGCCAAACAAGCACCCCAATCATGGCCGACAAAAATGATCTTCTTTGGTAAATTAAG
AAGTTCAAACCATGCAGTAAGATATTTGTAATGATCAAGTAACCTATAAGAACCATTACCAGATTTGCCT
GATTTGCCCATACCAATAAGGTCTGGTATAATACACCGCGCTACTGGCTCAATATGTGGCACAACATGTC
GCCATAAATAAGA
